>Addgene plasmid #123885 | MTK8_005 | addgene full sequence | sequence record 271923 | Addgene NGS Result
TATTCATTCGTGATTGCGCCTGAGCGAGGCGAAATACGCGATCGCTGTTAAAAGGACAATTACAAACAGG
AATCGAATGCAACCGGCGCAGGAACACTGCCAGCGCATCAACAATATTTTCACCTGAATCAGGATATTCT
TCTAATACCTGGAATGCTGTTTTCCCGGGGATCGCAGTGGTGAGTAACCATGCATCATCAGGAGTACGGA
TAAAATGCTTGATGGTCGGAAGAGGCATAAATTCCGTCAGCCAGTTTAGTCTGACCATCTCATCTGTAAC
ATCATTGGCAACGCTACCTTTGCCATGTTTCAGAAACAACTCTGGCGCATCGGGCTTCCCATACAATCGA
TAGATTGTCGCACCTGATTGCCCGACATTATCGCGAGCCCATTTATACCCATATAAATCAGCATCCATGT
TGGAATTTAATCGCGGCCTGGAGCAAGACGTTTCCCGTTGAATATGGCTCATAACACCCCTTGTATTACT
GTTTATGTAAGCAGACAGTTTTATTGTTCATGATGATATATTTTTATCTTGTGCAATGTAACATCAGAGA
TTTTGAGACACAACGTGGCTTTGTTGAATAAATCGAACTTTTGCTGAGTTGAAGGATCAGTCATGACCAA
AATCCCTTAACGTGAGTTTTCGTTCCACTGAGCGTCAGACCCCGTAGAAAAGATCAAAGGATCTTCTTGA
GATCCTTTTTTTCTGCGCGTAATCTGCTGCTTGCAAACAAAAAAACCACCGCTACCAGCGGTGGTTTGTT
TGCCGGATCAAGAGCTACCAACTCTTTTTCCGAAGGTAACTGGCTTCAGCAGAGCGCAGATACCAAATAC
TGTTCTTCTAGTGTAGCCGTAGTTAGGCCACCACTTCAAGAACTCTGTAGCACCGCCTACATACCTCGCT
CTGCTAATCCTGTTACCAGTGGCTGCTGCCAGTGGCGATAAGTCGTGTCTTACCGGGTTGGACTCAAGAC
GATAGTTACCGGATAAGGCGCAGCGGTCGGGCTGAACGGGGGGTTCGTGCACACAGCCCAGCTTGGAGCG
AACGACCTACACCGAACTGAGATACCTACAGCGTGAGCTATGAGAAAGCGCCACGCTTCCCGAAGGGAGA
AAGGCGGACAGGTATCCGGTAAGCGGCAGGGTCGGAACAGGAGAGCGCACGAGGGAGCTTCCAGGGGGAA
ACGCCTGGTATCTTTATAGTCCTGTCGGGTTTCGCCACCTCTGACTTGAGCGTCGATTTTTGTGATGCTC
GTCAGGGGGGCGGAGCCTATGGAAAAACGCCAGCAACGCGGCCTTTTTACGGTTCCTGGCCTTTTGCTGG
CCTTTTGCTCACATGTTCTTTCCTGCGTTATCCCCTGATTCTGTGGATAACCGTGCGGCCGCCCCTTGAG
ACCAGTCCCTATCAGTGATAGAGATTGACATCCCTATCAGTGATAGAGATACTGAGCACGGATCTGAAAG
AGGAGAAAGGATCTATGGCGAGTAGCGAAGACGTTATCAAAGAGTTCATGCGTTTCAAAGTTCGTATGGA
AGGTTCCGTTAACGGTCACGAGTTCGAAATCGAAGGTGAAGGTGAAGGTCGTCCGTACGAAGGTACTCAG
ACCGCTAAACTGAAAGTTACCAAAGGTGGTCCGCTGCCGTTCGCTTGGGACATCCTGTCCCCGCAGTTCC
AGTACGGTTCCAAAGCTTACGTTAAACACCCGGCTGACATCCCGGACTACCTGAAACTGTCCTTCCCGGA
AGGTTTCAAATGGGAACGTGTTATGAACTTCGAAGACGGTGGTGTTGTTACCGTTACCCAGGACTCCTCC
CTGCAAGACGGTGAGTTCATCTACAAAGTTAAACTGCGTGGTACTAACTTCCCGTCCGACGGTCCGGTTA
TGCAGAAAAAAACCATGGGTTGGGAAGCTTCCACCGAACGTATGTACCCGGAAGACGGTGCTCTGAAAGG
TGAAATCAAAATGCGTCTGAAACTGAAAGACGGTGGTCACTACGACGCTGAAGTTAAAACCACCTACATG
GCTAAAAAACCGGTTCAGCTGCCGGGTGCTTACAAAACCGACATCAAACTGGACATCACCTCCCACAACG
AAGACTACACCATCGTTGAACAGTACGAACGTGCTGAAGGTCGTCACTCCACCGGTGCTTAATAAGGATC
TCCAGGCATCAAATAAAACGAAAGGCTCAGTCGAAAGACTGGGCCTTTCGTTTTATCTGTTGTTTGTCGG
TGAACGCTCTCTACTAGAGTCACACTGGCTCACCTTCGGGTGGGCCTTTCTGCGTTTATAAGTCGGTCTC
ACCGAGCGGCCGC
[124 nt withheld, positions 2324-2447]
C
[91 nt withheld, positions 2449-2539]
A
[49 nt withheld, positions 2541-2589]
CCTTTGACGTTGGAGTCCACGTTCTTT
[37 nt withheld, positions 2617-2653]
ACCCTATCTCGGTCTATTCTTTTGATTTATAAGGGATTTTGCCGATTTCGGCCTATTGGTTAAAAAATGA
GCTGATTTAACAAAAATTTAACGCGAATTTTAACAAAATATTAACGCTTACGTGTTACAACCAATTAACC
AATTCTGATTAGAAAAACTCATCGAGCATCAAATGAAACTGCAATTTATTCATATCAGGATTATCAATAC
CATATTTTTGAAAAAGCCGTTTCTGTAATGAAGGAGAAAACTCACCGAGGCAGTTCCATAGGATGGCAAG
ATCCTGGTATCGGTCTGCGATTCCGACTCGTCCAACATCAATACAACCTATTAATTTCCCCTCGTCAAAA
ATAAGGTTATCAAGTGAGAAATCACCATGAGTGACGACTGAATCCGGTGAGAATGGCAAAAGCTTATGCA
TTTCTTTCCAGACTTGTTCAACAGGCCAGCCATTACGCTCGTCATCAAAATCACTCGCATCAACCAAACC
GT
Features (pLannotate 1.2.2; 7 found; start..end, strand, type, name):
    697..1285    +  rep_origin     ori: high-copy-number ColE1/pMB1/pBR322/pUC origin of replication
   1406..1459    +  promoter       PLtetO-1 promoter (fragment): modified phage lambda PL promoter with tet operator sites (Lutz and Bujard, 1997)
   1485..2159    +  CDS            mRFP1: mRFP1 is a basic (constitutively fluorescent) red fluorescent protein published in 2002, derived from Discosoma sp.. It is reported to be a somewhat slowly-maturing monomer with low acid sensitivity.
   2180..2251    +  terminator     rrnB T1 terminator: transcription terminator T1 from the E. coli rrnB gene
   2267..2294    +  terminator     T7Te terminator: phage T7 early transcription terminator
   2324..2752    +  rep_origin     f1 ori (sequence partly withheld): f1 bacteriophage origin of replication; arrow indicates direction of (+) strand synthesis
   2802..472     -  CDS            KanR (across the origin): aminoglycoside phosphotransferase; aph(3')-Ia; confers resistance to kanamycin in bacteria or G418 (Geneticin®) in eukaryotes
