[The description below was written by a language model from this plasmid's Addgene catalogue record and pLannotate feature annotations shown in this document.]
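Description:
MTK8_005 is a part plasmid from the Mammalian Toolkit (MTK), a modular hierarchical cloning system for building genetic circuits for mammalian cells. It supplies a "type 8" part, which in this toolkit is the bacterial propagation and selection module. The insert is recorded as the synthetic F1-KanR-ColE1 cassette, and the listed backbone is MTK0_027. Although catalogued as a mammalian expression vector, nothing in the annotated sequence is a mammalian promoter, coding payload or polyadenylation signal. The plasmid instead contributes the bacterial backbone of constructs that are later assembled with mammalian transcription units from other toolkit parts.

The 3,145 nt sequenced plasmid carries three elements that match the insert name. These are a high-copy ColE1/pMB1-type origin for replication in E. coli, an f1 bacteriophage origin that permits single-stranded DNA production with helper phage, and a kanamycin resistance gene (aph(3')-Ia aminoglycoside phosphotransferase) on the reverse strand spanning the sequence origin. Kanamycin is also the selection recorded for the plasmid itself.

Between the ColE1 and f1 origins lies a bacterial reporter cassette. It consists of a fragment of the PLtetO-1 promoter driving mRFP1, followed by the rrnB T1 and T7Te transcription terminators. The record does not state the purpose of this cassette. Bacterially expressed red fluorescent protein units of this kind commonly serve in modular toolkits as visual dropout markers, replaced during assembly so that correct clones appear colourless. The cloning sites flanking the part are not given in the record.
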