Addgene plasmid #123885: MTK8_005
Purpose: Encodes the F1 Kanamycin resistance cassette as a type 8 part to be used in the MTK system
Depositing lab: Hana El-Samad. Depositing organization: University of California, San Francisco (UCSF). Publication: A Toolkit for Rapid Modular Construction of Biological Circuits in Mammalian Cells. Fonseca JP, Bonny AR, Kumar GR, Ng AH, Town J, Wu QC, Aslankoohi E, Chen SY, Dods G, Harrigan P, Osimiri LC, Kistler AL, El-Samad H. ACS Synth Biol. 2019 Nov 15;8(11):2593-2606. doi: 10.1021/acssynbio.9b00322. Epub 2019 Nov 5. PubMed 31686495.
Backbone
  Vector backbone: MTK0_027
  Vector type: Mammalian Expression
Growth in bacteria
  Bacterial resistance: Kanamycin, 50 μg/mL
  Growth temperature: 37°C
  Growth strain: DH5alpha
  Copy number: Unknown
Gene/Insert
  Gene/Insert name: F1-KanR-ColE1
  Species: Synthetic
  Cloning method: Restriction Enzyme; 5′ cloning site unknown (unknown if destroyed); 3′ cloning site unknown (unknown if destroyed)
Terms and licenses: Academic/Nonprofit Terms; Industry Terms: Not Available to Industry
Depositor comments: Type 8 parts are bacterial resistance cassettes in the MTK Please visit https://www.biorxiv.org/content/10.1101/506188v2 for BioRxiv preprint
How to cite: MTK8_005 was a gift from Hana El-Samad (Addgene plasmid # 123885 ; http://n2t.net/addgene:123885 ; RRID:Addgene_123885)
